Addgene plasmid #182201: AAV-HGM
Purpose: Adeno-associated viral vector expressing HaloTag-GFP-mito, a cytosolically localized HaloTag-GFP fusion protein
Depositing lab: Joshua Kritzer. Depositing organization: Tufts University. Publication: Quantitative Measurement of Cytosolic and Nuclear Penetration of Oligonucleotide Therapeutics. Deprey K, Batistatou N, Debets MF, Godfrey J, VanderWall KB, Miles RR, Shehaj L, Guo J, Andreucci A, Kandasamy P, Lu G, Shimizu M, Vargeese C, Kritzer JA. ACS Chem Biol. 2022 Jan 15. doi: 10.1021/acschembio.1c00830. PubMed 35034446.
Backbone
  Vector backbone: AAV-CMV-GFP
  Vector type: AAV
Growth in bacteria
  Bacterial resistance: Ampicillin, 100 μg/mL
  Growth temperature: 37°C
  Growth strain: NEB Stable
  Copy number: Unknown
Gene/Insert
  Gene/Insert name: HaloTag-GFP-mito
Terms and licenses: Academic/Nonprofit Terms; Industry Terms: Not Available to Industry
How to cite: AAV-HGM was a gift from Joshua Kritzer (Addgene plasmid # 182201)
