[The description below was written by a language model from this plasmid's Addgene catalogue record and pLannotate feature annotations shown in this document.]
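Description:
AAV-HGM is an adeno-associated virus transfer plasmid built on the AAV-CMV-GFP backbone, carrying an expression cassette for HaloTag-GFP-mito flanked by two AAV2 inverted terminal repeats. The ITRs are the cis elements that allow the intervening DNA to be replicated and packaged into recombinant AAV particles when rep, cap and helper functions are supplied in trans. In bacteria the plasmid is maintained through a high-copy ColE1/pUC-type origin and selected with ampicillin via the β-lactamase gene and its own promoter. An f1 phage origin and small remnants of pBR322 bom and rop sequences are also annotated in the backbone. The record lists a recombination-deficient strain for propagation, consistent with the usual instability of ITR-containing plasmids.

Within the ITRs, the human CMV immediate-early enhancer and promoter drive a single fusion reading frame consisting of HaloTag, EGFP and a short C-terminal fragment of Listeria monocytogenes ActA, followed by a bovine growth hormone polyadenylation signal. The ActA fragment corresponds to the "mito" part of the insert name. From general knowledge, the ActA tail is commonly used as an outer mitochondrial membrane anchor, which would leave HaloTag and GFP facing the cytosol, in keeping with the catalogue description of a cytosolically localized fusion. Gateway attB4, attB1 and attB2 sites flanking the promoter and coding region suggest assembly by multisite Gateway recombination.

HaloTag reacts covalently with chloroalkane ligands, and EGFP reports expression and localization. The associated publication concerns quantitative measurement of cytosolic and nuclear penetration of oligonucleotide therapeutics, so the vector most plausibly serves to introduce a cytosol-facing HaloTag reporter into cells by AAV transduction for such chloroalkane-based penetration assays.
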