Features (pLannotate 1.2.2; 20 found; start..end, strand, type, name):
      1..304     +  enhancer       CMV enhancer: human cytomegalovirus immediate early enhancer
    305..508     +  promoter       CMV promoter: human cytomegalovirus (CMV) immediate early promoter
    530..550     +  protein_bind   attB1: mutant version of attB; core recombination site for the Gateway® BP reaction BP Clonase™
    560..1449    +  CDS            HaloTag® (fragment): modified bacterial dehalogenase that forms covalent bonds with chloroalkane derivatives
   1463..2179    +  CDS            EGFP: EGFP is a basic (constitutively fluorescent) green fluorescent protein published in 1996, derived from Aequorea victoria. It is reported to be a rapidly-maturing weak dimer with moderate acid sensitivity.
   2217..2241    +  misc_feature   MCS (fragment): multiple cloning site
   2243..2383    +  CDS            actA (fragment): ACTA_LISMO - Also known as prtB. Experimental evidence at protein level: Swiss-Prot protein existence level 1. Virulence factor required for host cell microfilament interaction. It induces actin assembly around the bacteria to allow it to move within the cytoplasm. It is involved in the actin polymerization process. It seems to act as a nucleator that induces the reorganization of the actin cytoskeleton. From Listeria monocytogenes serovar 1/2a (strain ATCC BAA-679 / EGD-e).
   2390..2410    -  protein_bind   attB2: mutant version of attB; core recombination site for the Gateway® BP reaction BP Clonase™
   2441..2552    +  polyA_signal   bGH poly(A) signal: bovine growth hormone polyadenylation signal
   2656..2796    +  repeat_region  AAV2 ITR: inverted terminal repeat of adeno-associated virus serotype 2 inverted
   2801..2852    -  misc_feature   bom (fragment): basis of mobility region from pBR322
   2871..3326    +  rep_origin     f1 ori (sequence partly withheld): f1 bacteriophage origin of replication; arrow indicates direction of (+) strand synthesis
   3327..3376    -  misc_feature   bom (fragment): basis of mobility region from pBR322
   3478..3513    -  CDS            rop (fragment): Rop protein, which maintains plasmids at low copy number; rop
   3608..3712    +  promoter       AmpR promoter: bla
   3713..4573    +  CDS            AmpR: β-lactamase; bla; confers resistance to ampicillin, carbenicillin, and related antibiotics
   4744..5332    +  rep_origin     ori: high-copy-number ColE1/pMB1/pBR322/pUC origin of replication
   5394..5534    -  repeat_region  AAV2 ITR: inverted terminal repeat of adeno-associated virus serotype 2 inverted
   5541..5561    +  protein_bind   attB4: mutant version of attB; core recombination site for the Gateway® BP reaction BP Clonase™
   5562..5621    +  enhancer       CMV enhancer (fragment): human cytomegalovirus immediate early enhancer
>Addgene plasmid #182201 | AAV-HGM | addgene full sequence | sequence record 429630 | Addgene NGS Result
CGTTACATAACTTACGGTAAATGGCCCGCCTGGCTGACCGCCCAACGACCCCCGCCCATTGACGTCAATA
ATGACGTATGTTCCCATAGTAACGCCAATAGGGACTTTCCATTGACGTCAATGGGTGGAGTATTTACGGT
AAACTGCCCACTTGGCAGTACATCAAGTGTATCATATGCCAAGTACGCCCCCTATTGACGTCAATGACGG
TAAATGGCCCGCCTGGCATTATGCCCAGTACATGACCTTATGGGACTTTCCTACTTGGCAGTACATCTAC
GTATTAGTCATCGCTATTACCATGGTGATGCGGTTTTGGCAGTACATCAATGGGCGTGGATAGCGGTTTG
ACTCACGGGGATTTCCAAGTCTCCACCCCATTGACGTCAATGGGAGTTTGTTTTGGCACCAAAATCAACG
GGACTTTCCAAAATGTCGTAACAACTCCGCCCCATTGACGCAAATGGGCGGTAGGCGTGTACGGTGGGAG
GTCTATATAAGCAGAGCTGGTTTAGTGAACCGTCAGATCCAAGTTTGTACAAAAAAGCAGGCTGCCACCA
TGGCAGAAATCGGTACTGGCTTTCCATTCGACCCCCATTATGTGGAAGTCCTGGGCGAGCGCATGCACTA
CGTCGATGTTGGTCCGCGCGATGGCACCCCTGTGCTGTTCCTGCACGGTAACCCGACCTCCTCCTACGTG
TGGCGCAACATCATCCCGCATGTTGCACCGACCCATCGCTGCATTGCTCCAGACCTGATCGGTATGGGCA
AATCCGACAAACCAGACCTGGGTTATTTCTTCGACGACCACGTCCGCTTCATGGATGCCTTCATCGAAGC
CCTGGGTCTGGAAGAGGTCGTCCTGGTCATTCACGACTGGGGCTCCGCTCTGGGTTTCCACTGGGCCAAG
CGCAATCCAGAGCGCGTCAAAGGTATTGCATTTATGGAGTTCATCCGCCCTATCCCGACCTGGGACGAAT
GGCCAGAATTTGCCCGCGAGACCTTCCAGGCCTTCCGCACCACCGACGTCGGCCGCAAGCTGATCATCGA
TCAGAACGTTTTTATCGAGGGTACGCTGCCGATGGGTGTCGTCCGCCCGCTGACTGAAGTCGAGATGGAC
CATTACCGCGAGCCGTTCCTGAATCCTGTTGACCGCGAGCCACTGTGGCGCTTCCCAAACGAGCTGCCAA
TCGCCGGTGAGCCAGCGAACATCGTCGCGCTGGTCGAAGAATACATGGACTGGCTGCACCAGTCCCCTGT
CCCGAAGCTGCTGTTCTGGGGCACCCCAGGCGTTCTGATCCCACCGGCCGAAGCCGCTCGCCTGGCCAAA
AGCCTGCCTAACTGCAAGGCTGTGGACATCGGCCCGGGTCTGAATCTGCTGCAAGAAGACAACCCGGACC
TGATCGGCAGCGAGATCGCGCGCTGGCTGTCGACGCTCGAGATTTCCGGTTACGTAGCCACCATGGTGAG
CAAGGGCGAGGAGCTGTTCACCGGGGTGGTGCCCATCCTGGTCGAGCTGGACGGCGACGTAAACGGCCAC
AAGTTCAGCGTGTCCGGCGAGGGCGAGGGCGATGCCACCTACGGCAAGCTGACCCTGAAGTTCATCTGCA
CCACCGGCAAGCTGCCCGTGCCCTGGCCCACCCTCGTGACCACCCTGACCTACGGCGTGCAGTGCTTCAG
CCGCTACCCCGACCACATGAAGCAGCACGACTTCTTCAAGTCCGCCATGCCCGAAGGCTACGTCCAGGAG
CGCACCATCTTCTTCAAGGACGACGGCAACTACAAGACCCGCGCCGAGGTGAAGTTCGAGGGCGACACCC
TGGTGAACCGCATCGAGCTGAAGGGCATCGACTTCAAGGAGGACGGCAACATCCTGGGGCACAAGCTGGA
GTACAACTACAACAGCCACAACGTCTATATCATGGCCGACAAGCAGAAGAACGGCATCAAGGTGAACTTC
AAGATCCGCCACAACATCGAGGACGGCAGCGTGCAGCTCGCCGACCACTACCAGCAGAACACCCCCATCG
GCGACGGCCCCGTGCTGCTGCCCGACAACCACTACCTGAGCACCCAGTCCGCCCTGAGCAAAGACCCCAA
CGAGAAGCGCGATCACATGGTCCTGCTGGAGTTCGTGACCGCCGCCGGGATCACTCTCGGCATGGACGAG
CTGTACAAGGGTGGTGAATCCGGTGATGCATCGGGAAGTGGAAGTGGATCTCGAGCTCAAGCTTCGAATT
CAAAACTAATTGCTAAAAGTGCAGAAGACGAAAAAGCGAAGGAAGAACCAGGGAACCATAGGATCGTAAT
TCTTGCAATGTTAGCTATTGGCGTGTTCTCTTTAGGGGCGCTTATCAAAATTATTCAATTAAGAAAAAAT
AATTAAACCCAGCTTTCTTGTACAAAGTGGGAATTCCTAGAGCTCGCTGATCAGCCTCGACTGTGCCTTC
TAGTTGCCAGCCATCTGTTGTTTGCCCCTCCCCCGTGCCTTCCTTGACCCTGGAAGGTGCCACTCCCACT
GTCCTTTCCTAATAAAATGAGGAAATTGCATCGCATTGTCTGAGTAGGTGTCATTCTATTCTGGGGGGTG
GGGTGGGGCAGGACAGCAAGGGGGAGGATTGGGAAGAGAATAGCAGGCATGCTGGGGAGGGCCGCAGGAA
CCCCTAGTGATGGAGTTGGCCACTCCCTCTCTGCGCGCTCGCTCGCTCACTGAGGCCGGGCGACCAAAGG
TCGCCCGACGCCCGGGCTTTGCCCGGGCGGCCTCAGTGAGCGAGCGAGCGCGCAGCTGCCTGCAGGGGCG
CCTGATGCGGTATTTTCTCCTTACGCATCTGTGCGGTATTTCACACCGCATA
[95 nt withheld, positions 2853-2947]
T
[46 nt withheld, positions 2949-2994]
C
[141 nt withheld, positions 2996-3136]
CCTTTGACGTTGGAGTCCACGTTCTTT
[37 nt withheld, positions 3164-3200]
ACTCTATCTCGGGCTATTCTTTTGATTTATAAGGGATTTTGCCGATTTCGGTCTATTGGTTAAAAAATGA
GCTGATTTAACAAAAATTTAACGCGAATTTTAACAAAATATTAACGTTTACAATTTTATGGTGCACTCTC
AGTACAATCTGCTCTGATGCCGCATAGTTAAGCCAGCCCCGACACCCGCCAACACCCGCTGACGCGCCCT
GACGGGCTTGTCTGCTCCCGGCATCCGCTTACAGACAAGCTGTGACCGTCTCCGGGAGCTGCATGTGTCA
GAGGTTTTCACCGTCATCACCGAAACGCGCGAGACGAAAGGGCCTCGTGATACGCCTATTTTTATAGGTT
AATGTCATGATAATAATGGTTTCTTAGACGTCAGGTGGCACTTTTCGGGGAAATGTGCGCGGAACCCCTA
TTTGTTTATTTTTCTAAATACATTCAAATATGTATCCGCTCATGAGACAATAACCCTGATAAATGCTTCA
ATAATATTGAAAAAGGAAGAGTATGAGTATTCAACATTTCCGTGTCGCCCTTATTCCCTTTTTTGCGGCA
TTTTGCCTTCCTGTTTTTGCTCACCCAGAAACGCTGGTGAAAGTAAAAGATGCTGAAGATCAGTTGGGTG
CACGAGTGGGTTACATCGAACTGGATCTCAACAGCGGTAAGATCCTTGAGAGTTTTCGCCCCGAAGAACG
TTTTCCAATGATGAGCACTTTTAAAGTTCTGCTATGTGGCGCGGTATTATCCCGTATTGACGCCGGGCAA
GAGCAACTCGGTCGCCGCATACACTATTCTCAGAATGACTTGGTTGAGTACTCACCAGTCACAGAAAAGC
ATCTTACGGATGGCATGACAGTAAGAGAATTATGCAGTGCTGCCATAACCATGAGTGATAACACTGCGGC
CAACTTACTTCTGACAACGATCGGAGGACCGAAGGAGCTAACCGCTTTTTTGCACAACATGGGGGATCAT
GTAACTCGCCTTGATCGTTGGGAACCGGAGCTGAATGAAGCCATACCAAACGACGAGCGTGACACCACGA
TGCCTGTAGCAATGGCAACAACGTTGCGCAAACTATTAACTGGCGAACTACTTACTCTAGCTTCCCGGCA
ACAATTAATAGACTGGATGGAGGCGGATAAAGTTGCAGGACCACTTCTGCGCTCGGCCCTTCCGGCTGGC
TGGTTTATTGCTGATAAATCTGGAGCCGGTGAGCGTGGAAGCCGCGGTATCATTGCAGCACTGGGGCCAG
ATGGTAAGCCCTCCCGTATCGTAGTTATCTACACGACGGGGAGTCAGGCAACTATGGATGAACGAAATAG
ACAGATCGCTGAGATAGGTGCCTCACTGATTAAGCATTGGTAACTGTCAGACCAAGTTTACTCATATATA
CTTTAGATTGATTTAAAACTTCATTTTTAATTTAAAAGGATCTAGGTGAAGATCCTTTTTGATAATCTCA
TGACCAAAATCCCTTAACGTGAGTTTTCGTTCCACTGAGCGTCAGACCCCGTAGAAAAGATCAAAGGATC
TTCTTGAGATCCTTTTTTTCTGCGCGTAATCTGCTGCTTGCAAACAAAAAAACCACCGCTACCAGCGGTG
GTTTGTTTGCCGGATCAAGAGCTACCAACTCTTTTTCCGAAGGTAACTGGCTTCAGCAGAGCGCAGATAC
CAAATACTGTTCTTCTAGTGTAGCCGTAGTTAGGCCACCACTTCAAGAACTCTGTAGCACCGCCTACATA
CCTCGCTCTGCTAATCCTGTTACCAGTGGCTGCTGCCAGTGGCGATAAGTCGTGTCTTACCGGGTTGGAC
TCAAGACGATAGTTACCGGATAAGGCGCAGCGGTCGGGCTGAACGGGGGGTTCGTGCACACAGCCCAGCT
TGGAGCGAACGACCTACACCGAACTGAGATACCTACAGCGTGAGCTATGAGAAAGCGCCACGCTTCCCGA
AGGGAGAAAGGCGGACAGGTATCCGGTAAGCGGCAGGGTCGGAACAGGAGAGCGCACGAGGGAGCTTCCA
GGGGGAAACGCCTGGTATCTTTATAGTCCTGTCGGGTTTCGCCACCTCTGACTTGAGCGTCGATTTTTGT
GATGCTCGTCAGGGGGGCGGAGCCTATGGAAAAACGCCAGCAACGCGGCCTTTTTACGGTTCCTGGCCTT
TTGCTGGCCTTTTGCTCACATGTCCTGCAGGCAGCTGCGCGCTCGCTCGCTCACTGAGGCCGCCCGGGCA
AAGCCCGGGCGTCGGGCGACCTTTGGTCGCCCGGCCTCAGTGAGCGAGCGAGCGCGCAGAGAGGGAGTGG
CCAACTCCATCACTAGGGGTTCCTTCTAGACAACTTTGTATAGAAAAGTTGTAGTTATTAATAGTAATCA
ATTACGGGGTCATTAGTTCATAGCCCATATATGGAGTTCCG
